>Addgene plasmid #84720 | pVR2-m1 | addgene full sequence | sequence record 167487 | Addgene Assembled Sequence
TCGCGCGTTTCGGTGATGACGGTGAAAACCTCTGACACATGCAGCTCCCGGAGACGGTCACAGCTTGTCT
GTAAGCGGATGCCGGGAGCAGACAAGCCCGTCAGGGCGCGTCAGCGGGTGTTGGCGGGTGTCGGGGCTGG
CTTAACTATGCGGCATCAGAGCAGATTGTACTGAGAGTGCACCATATGCGGTGTGAAATACCGCACAGAT
GCGTAAGGAGAAAATACCGCATCAGGCGCCATTCGCCATTCAGGCTGCGCAACTGTTGGGAAGGGCGATC
GGTGCGGGCCTCTTCGCTATTACGCCAGCTGGCGAAAGGGGGATGTGCTGCAAGGCGATTAAGTTGGGTA
ACGCCAGGGTTTTCCCAGTCACGACGTTGTAAAACGACGGCCAGTGCCAAGCTTGCATGCCTGCAGGTCG
ACTCTAGAGGATCCCAAAACACTTGATACTGTATGAGCATACAGTATAATTGCTTCGGTACCGCTCTGCG
TTCCGTGCGATATGCGGGAGAGGTTTTAGCTACACCCTCTATAAAAAACTAAGGACGAGCTGTATCCTTG
GATACGGCCTTTTTTATGTTTTTCTAGAGCACCTTCCGAAAAAAGGTGTTTTTTTGCGTGAATTAGCTGT
AGCGATGTCTCTCGCGAATTCGTAATCATGTCATAGCTGTTTCCTGTGTGAAATTGTTATCCGCTCACAA
TTCCACACAACATACGAGCCGGAAGCATAAAGTGTAAAGCCTGGGGTGCCTAATGAGTGAGCTAACTCAC
ATTAATTGCGTTGCGCTCACTGCCCGCTTTCCAGTCGGGAAACCTGTCGTGCCAGCTGCATTAATGAATC
GGCCAACGCGCGGGGAGAGGCGGTTTGCGTATTGGGCGCTCTTCCGCTTCCTCGCTCACTGACTCGCTGC
GCTCGGTCGTTCGGCTGCGGCGAGCGGTATCAGCTCACTCAAAGGCGGTAATACGGTTATCCACAGAATC
AGGGGATAACGCAGGAAAGAACATGTGAGCAAAAGGCCAGCAAAAGGCCAGGAACCGTAAAAAGGCCGCG
TTGCTGGCGTTTTTCCATAGGCTCCGCCCCCCTGACGAGCATCACAAAAATCGACGCTCAAGTCAGAGGT
GGCGAAACCCGACAGGACTATAAAGATACCAGGCGTTTCCCCCTGGAAGCTCCCTCGTGCGCTCTCCTGT
TCCGACCCTGCCGCTTACCGGATACCTGTCCGCCTTTCTCCCTTCGGGAAGCGTGGCGCTTTCTCATAGC
TCACGCTGTAGGTATCTCAGTTCGGTGTAGGTCGTTCGCTCCAAGCTGGGCTGTGTGCACGAACCCCCCG
TTCAGCCCGACCGCTGCGCCTTATCCGGTAACTATCGTCTTGAGTCCAACCCGGTAAGACACGACTTATC
GCCACTGGCAGCAGCCACTGGTAACAGGATTAGCAGAGCGAGGTATGTAGGCGGTGCTACAGAGTTCTTG
AAGTGGTGGCCTAACTACGGCTACACTAGAAGGACAGTATTTGGTATCTGCGCTCTGCTGAAGCCAGTTA
CCTTCGGAAAAAGAGTTGGTAGCTCTTGATCCGGCAAACAAACCACCGCTGGTAGCGGTGGTTTTTTTGT
TTGCAAGCAGCAGATTACGCGCAGAAAAAAAGGATCTCAAGAAGATCCTTTGATCTTTTCTACGGGGTCT
GACGCTCAGTGGAACGAAAACTCACGTTAAGGGATTTTGGTCATGAGATTATCAAAAAGGATCTTCACCT
AGATCCTTTTAAATTAAAAATGAAGTTTTAAATCAATCTAAAGTATATATGAGTAAACTTGGTCTGACAG
TTACCAATGCTTAATCAGTGAGGCACCTATCTCAGCGATCTGTCTATTTCGTTCATCCATAGTTGCCTGA
CTCCCCGTCGTGTAGATAACTACGATACGGGAGGGCTTACCATCTGGCCCCAGTGCTGCAATGATACCGC
GAGACCCACGCTCACCGGCTCCAGATTTATCAGCAATAAACCAGCCAGCCGGAAGGGCCGAGCGCAGAAG
TGGTCCTGCAACTTTATCCGCCTCCATCCAGTCTATTAATTGTTGCCGGGAAGCTAGAGTAAGTAGTTCG
CCAGTTAATAGTTTGCGCAACGTTGTTGCCATTGCTACAGGCATCGTGGTGTCACGCTCGTCGTTTGGTA
TGGCTTCATTCAGCTCCGGTTCCCAACGATCAAGGCGAGTTACATGATCCCCCATGTTGTGCAAAAAAGC
GGTTAGCTCCTTCGGTCCTCCGATCGTTGTCAGAAGTAAGTTGGCCGCAGTGTTATCACTCATGGTTATG
GCAGCACTGCATAATTCTCTTACTGTCATGCCATCCGTAAGATGCTTTTCTGTGACTGGTGAGTACTCAA
CCAAGTCATTCTGAGAATAGTGTATGCGGCGACCGAGTTGCTCTTGCCCGGCGTCAATACGGGATAATAC
CGCGCCACATAGCAGAACTTTAAAAGTGCTCATCATTGGAAAACGTTCTTCGGGGCGAAAACTCTCAAGG
ATCTTACCGCTGTTGAGATCCAGTTCGATGTAACCCACTCGTGCACCCAACTGATCTTCAGCATCTTTTA
CTTTCACCAGCGTTTCTGGGTGAGCAAAAACAGGAAGGCAAAATGCCGCAAAAAAGGGAATAAGGGCGAC
ACGGAAATGTTGAATACTCATACTCTTCCTTTTTCAATATTATTGAAGCATTTATCAGGGTTATTGTCTC
ATGAGCGGATACATATTTGAATGTATTTAGAAAAATAAACAAATAGGGGTTCCGCGCACATTTCCCCGAA
AAGTGCCACCTGACGTCTAAGAAACCATTATTATCATGACATTAACCTATAAAAATAGGCGTATCACGAG
GCCCTTTCGTC
Features (pLannotate 1.2.2; 12 found; start..end, strand, type, name):
    137..236     +  misc_feature   bom (fragment): basis of mobility region from pBR322
    242..396     -  CDS            lacZα (fragment): LacZα fragment of β-galactosidase; lacZ fragment
    399..435     -  misc_feature   MCS (fragment): pUC18/19 multiple cloning site
    598..615     -  promoter       CeU6 promoter (fragment): promoter for the C. elegans R07E5.16 U6 snRNA gene (Dickinson et al., 2013)
    684..700     -  protein_bind   lac operator: The lac repressor binds to the lac operator to inhibit transcription in E. coli. This inhibition can be relieved by adding lactose or isopropyl-β-D-thiogalactopyranoside (IPTG). lac repressor encoded by lacI
    708..738     -  promoter       lac promoter: promoter for the E. coli lac operon
    753..774     -  protein_bind   CAP binding site: CAP binding activates transcription in the presence of cAMP. E. coli catabolite activator protein
    787..879     -  CDS            lacI (fragment): lac repressor; lacI; The lac repressor binds to the lac operator to inhibit transcription in E. coli. This inhibition can be relieved by adding lactose or isopropyl-β-D-thiogalactopyranoside (IPTG).
   1062..1650    -  rep_origin     ori: high-copy-number ColE1/pMB1/pBR322/pUC origin of replication
   1821..2681    -  CDS            AmpR: β-lactamase; bla; confers resistance to ampicillin, carbenicillin, and related antibiotics
   2682..2786    -  promoter       AmpR promoter: bla
   2881..35      +  CDS            rop (fragment) (across the origin): Rop protein, which maintains plasmids at low copy number; rop
