[The description below was written by a language model from this plasmid's Addgene catalogue record and pLannotate feature annotations shown in this document.]
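Description:
pVR2-m1 is a small bacterial plasmid of about 2.9 kb built on the pUC18 cloning vector. It is propagated in E. coli through the high-copy ColE1/pUC-type origin and selected with ampicillin through the β-lactamase (AmpR) gene and its native promoter. The feature table also shows the usual pUC remnants: the lac promoter, operator and CAP binding site, a lacZα fragment interrupted at the multiple cloning site, and short fragments matching lacI, bom and rop. An 18-nt match to a C. elegans U6 promoter falls within the insert region and is most likely a spurious hit, not a functional element.

The payload consists of two adjacent inserts in the polylinker, neither of which is annotated in the automated feature table. A 42-bp E. coli recA promoter sits between BamHI and KpnI. It is followed, between KpnI and EcoRI, by a 163-bp segment made up of a stretch lacking A residues joined to the 5′ UTR of the Bacillus subtilis queC gene, which contains the preQ1 riboswitch. An A-less initial transcribed region is commonly used to stall RNA polymerase at a defined position by withholding ATP, though the record does not state this purpose.

This variant differs from the parental pVR2 by a single C-to-U substitution at position 13 of the annotated riboswitch RNA, within the aptamer domain. The record does not say what effect the mutation has. The associated publication concerns how ligand modulates coupling between riboswitch folding and transcriptional pausing, so the plasmid probably serves as a transcription template carrying an aptamer mutant for comparison with the wild-type construct.
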