Addgene plasmid #84720: pVR2-m1
Purpose: pVR2 but with a C to U mutation in the riboswitch aptamer
Depositing lab: Nils Walter. Depositing organization: University of Michigan. Publication: Ligand Modulates Cross-Coupling between Riboswitch Folding and Transcriptional Pausing. Widom JR, Nedialkov YA, Rai V, Hayes RL, Brooks CL 3rd, Artsimovitch I, Walter NG. Mol Cell. 2018 Nov 1;72(3):541-552.e6. doi: 10.1016/j.molcel.2018.08.046. PubMed 30388413.
Backbone
  Vector backbone: pUC18
  Backbone manufacturer: ThermoFisher Scientific
  Backbone size w/o insert (bp): 2686
  Total vector size (bp): 2882
  Vector type: Bacterial Expression
Growth in bacteria
  Bacterial resistance: Ampicillin, 100 μg/mL
  Growth temperature: 37°C
  Growth strain: DH5alpha
  Copy number: Unknown
Gene/Insert 1
  Gene/Insert name: E. coli RecA promoter
  Species: E. coli
  Insert size (bp): 42
  GenBank ID: NC_000913.3 (2,823,819..2,823,860) NC_000913.3
  Cloning method: Restriction Enzyme; 5′ cloning site BamHI (not destroyed); 3′ cloning site KpnI (not destroyed)
  Sequencing primers: 5′ TGTAAAACGACGGCCAGT
Gene/Insert 2
  Gene/Insert name: stretch lacking A's followed by 5' UTR of queC gene (alt name: preQ1 riboswitch)
  Species: Bacillus subtilis
  Insert size (bp): 163
  Mutation: C to U mutation at position 13 of annotated "BSU_misc_RNA_22"
  GenBank ID: NC_000964.3 (1,439,265..1,439,415) NC_000964.3
  Cloning method: Restriction Enzyme; 5′ cloning site KpnI (not destroyed); 3′ cloning site EcoRI (not destroyed)
  Sequencing primers: 5′ TGTAAAACGACGGCCAGT
Resource information
  A portion of this plasmid was derived from a plasmid made by: Catherine Eichhorn at the University of Michigan
Terms and licenses: Academic/Nonprofit Terms; Industry Terms: Not Available to Industry
How to cite: pVR2-m1 was a gift from Nils Walter (Addgene plasmid # 84720 ; http://n2t.net/addgene:84720 ; RRID:Addgene_84720)
