>Addgene plasmid #84720 | pVR2-m1 | addgene partial sequence | sequence record 167484 | M13pUC-Fwd 5'-CCCAGTCACGACGTTGTAAAACG-3'
GCTTGCATGCCTGCAGGTCGACTCTAGAGGATCCCAAAACACTTGATACTGTATGAGCATACAGTATAAT
TGCTTCGGTACCGCTCTGCGTTCCGTGCGATATGCGGGAGAGGTTTTAGCTACACCCTCTATAAAAAACT
AAGGACGAGCTGTATCCTTGGATACGGCCTTTTTTATGTTTTTCTAGAGCACCTTCCGAAAAAAGGTGTT
TTTTTGCGTGAATTAGCTGTAGCGATGTCTCTCGCGAATTCGTAATCATGTCATAGCTGTTTCCTGTGTG
AAATTGTTATCCGCTCACAATTCCACACAACATACGAGCCGGAAGCATAAAGTGTAAAGCCTGGGGTGCC
TAATGAGTGAGCTAACTCACATTAATTGCGTTGCGCTCACTGCCCGCTTTCCAGTCGGGAAACCTGTCGT
GCCAGCTGCATTAATGAATCGGCCAACGCGCGGGGAGAGGCGGTTTGCGTATTGGGCGCTCTTCCGCTTC
CTCGCTCACTGACTCGCTGCGCTCGGTCGTTCGGCTGCGGCGAGCGGTATCAGCTCACTCAAAGGCGGTA
ATACGGTTATCCACAGAATCAGGGGATAACGCAGGAAAGAACATGTGAGCAAAAGGCCAGCAAAAGGCCA
GGAACCGTAAAAAGGCCGCGTTGCTGGCGTTTTTCCATAGGCTCCGCCCCCCTGACGAGCATCACAAAAA
TCGACGCTCAAGTCAGAGGTGGCGAAACCCGACAGGACTATAAAGATACCAGGCGTTTCCCCCTGGAAGC
TCCCTCGTGCGCTCTCCTGTTCCGACCCTGCCGCTTACCGGATACCTGTCCGCCTTTCTCCCTTCGGGAA
GCGTGGCGCTTTCTCATAGCTCACGCTGTAGGTATCTCAGTTCGGTGTAGGTCGTTCGCTCCAAGCTGGG
CTGTGTGCACGAACCCCCCGTTCAGCCCGACCGCTGCGCCTTATCCGGTAACTATCGTCTTGAGTCCAAC
CCGGTAAGACACGACTTATCGCCACTGGCAGCAGCCACTGG
