>Addgene plasmid #84720 | pVR2-m1 | addgene partial sequence | sequence record 167485 | M13pUC-Fwd 5'-CCCAGTCACGACGTTGTAAAACG-3'
TTACGAATTCGCGAGAGACATCGCTACAGCTAATTCACGCAAAAAAACACCTTTTTTCGGAAGGTGCTCT
AGAAAAACATAAAAAAGGCCGTATCCAAGGATACAGCTCGTCCTTAGTTTTTTATAGAGGGTGTAGCTAA
AACCTCTCCCGCATATCGCACGGAACGCAGAGCGGTACCGAAGCAATTATACTGTATGCTCATACAGTAT
CAAGTGTTTTGGGATCCTCTAGAGTCGACCTGCAGGCATGCAAGCTTGGCACTGGCCGTCGTTTTACAAC
GTCGTGACTGGGAAAACCCTGGCGTTACCCAACTTAATCGCCTTGCAGCACATCCCCCTTTCGCCAGCTG
GCGTAATAGCGAAGAGGCCCGCACCGATCGCCCTTCCCAACAGTTGCGCAGCCTGAATGGCGAATGGCGC
CTGATGCGGTATTTTCTCCTTACGCATCTGTGCGGTATTTCACACCGCATATGGTGCACTCTCAGTACAA
TCTGCTCTGATGCCGCATAGTTAAGCCAGCCCCGACACCCGCCAACACCCGCTGACGCGCCCTGACGGGC
TTGTCTGCTCCCGGCATCCGCTTACAGACAAGCTGTGACCGTCTCCGGGAGCTGCATGTGTCAGAGGTTT
TCACCGTCATCACCGAAACGCGCGAGACGAAAGGGCCTCGTGATACGCCTATTTTTATAGGTTAATGTCA
TGATAATAATGGTTTCTTAGACGTCAGGTGGCACTTTTCGGGGAAATGTGCGCGGAACCCCTATTTGTTT
ATTTTTCTAAATACATTCAAATATGTATCCGCTCATGAGACAATAACCCTGATAAATGCTTCAATAATAT
TGAAAAAGGAAGAGTATGAGTATTCAACATTTCCGTGTCGCCCTTATTCCCTTTTTTGCGGCATTTTGCC
TTCCTGTTTTTGCTCACCCAGAAACGCTGGTGAAAGTAAAAGATGCTGAAGATCAGTTGGG
